>Addgene plasmid #237066 | LgBiT-KRAS (WT)_SmBiT-CRAF-RBD Bidirectional Vector | addgene full sequence | sequence record 474104 | Addgene Long Read Sequencing Result
TTGAAATCCTTTTTTTCTGCGCGTAATCTGCTGCTTGCAAACAAAAAAACCACCGCTACCAGCGGTGGTT
TGTTTGCCGGATCAAGAGCTACCAACTCTTTTTCCGAAGGTAACTGGCTTCAGCAGAGCGCAGATACCAA
ATACTGTCCTTCTAGTGTAGCCGTAGTTAGGCCACCACTTCAAGAACTCTGTAGCACCGCCTACATACCT
CGCTCTGCTAATCCTGTTACCAGTGGCTGCTGCCAGTGGCGATAAGTCGTGTCTTACCGGGTTGGACTCA
AGACGATAGTTACCGGATAAGGCGCAGCGGTCGGGCTGAACGGGGGGTTCGTGCACACAGCCCAGCTTGG
AGCGAACGACCTACACCGAACTGAGATACCTACAGCGTGAGCTATGAGAAAGCGCCACGCTTCCCGAAGG
GAGAAAGGCGGACAGGTATCCGGTAAGCGGCAGGGTCGGAACAGGAGAGCGCACGAGGGAGCTTCCAGGG
GGAAACGCCTGGTATCTTTATAGTCCTGTCGGGTTTCGCCACCTCTGACTTGAGCGTCGATTTTTGTGAT
GCTCGTCAGGGGGGCGGAGCCTATGGAAAAACGCCAGCAACGCGGCCTTTTTACGGTTCCTGGCCTTTTG
CTGGCCTTTTGCTCACATGTTCTTTCCTGCGTTATCCCCTGATTCTGTGGATAACCGTATTACCGCCTTT
GAGTGAGCTGATACCGGTTGGGCGTCGCTTGGTCGGTCATTTCGAATCAGAAGAACTCGTCAAGAAGGCG
ATAGAAGGCGATGCGCTGCGAATCGGGAGCGGCGATACCGTAAAGCACGAGGAAGCGGTCAGCCCATTCG
CCGCCAAGCTCTTCAGCAATATCACGGGTAGCCAACGCTATGTCCTGATAGCGGTCCGCCACACCCAGCC
GGCCACAGTCGATGAATCCAGAAAAGCGGCCATTTTCCACCATGATATTCGGCAAGCAGGCATCGCCATG
GGTCACGACGAGATCCTCGCCGTCGGGCATGCGCGCCTTGAGCCTGGCGAACAGTTCGGCTGGCGCGAGC
CCCTGATGCTCTTCGTCCAGATCATCCTGATCGACAAGACCGGCTTCCATCCGAGTACGTGCTCGCTCGA
TGCGATGTTTCGCTTGGTGGTCGAATGGGCAGGTAGCCGGATCAAGCGTATGCAGCCGCCGCATTGCATC
AGCCATGATGGATACTTTCTCGGCAGGAGCAAGGTGAGATGACAGGAGATCCTGCCCCGGCACTTCGCCC
AATAGCAGCCAGTCCCTTCCCGCTTCAGTGACAACGTCGAGCACAGCTGCGCAAGGAACGCCCGTCGTGG
CCAGCCACGATAGCCGCGCTGCCTCGTCCTGCAGTTCATTCAGGGCACCGGACAGGTCGGTCTTGACAAA
AAGAACCGGGCGCCCCTGCGCTGACAGCCGGAACACGGCGGCATCAGAGCAGCCGATTGTCTGTTGTGCC
CAGTCATAGCCGAATAGCCTCTCCACCCAAGCGGCCGGAGAACCTGCGTGCAATCCATCTTGTTCAATCA
TGATCTGCCTCCTGGGTTTAGTTCCTCACCTTGTCGTATTATACTATGCCGATATACTATGCCGATGATT
AATTGTCAACAGTGGATCCATAACTTCGTATAATGTATGCTATACGAAGTTATATTAGAATTCTTAATTA
AGATTTTACCACATTTGTAGAGGTTTTACTTGCTTAAAAAAACCTCCCACATCTCCCCCTGAACCTGAAA
CATAAAATGAATGCAATTGTTGTTGTTAACTTGTTTATTGCAGCTTATAATGGTTACAAATAAAGCAATA
GCATCACAAATTTCACAAATAAAGCATTTTTTTCACTGCATTCTAGTTGTGGTTTGTCCAAACTCATCAA
TGTATCTTATCATGTCTGCTCGAAGCGGCCTTGCTCAGCGGTGGCAGCAGCCAACTCAGCTTCCTTTCGG
GCTTTGTTAGCAGCCGGATCAGCTTGCATGCCTGCAGGTCGACTCTAGAGGATCCCCGGGTACCGAGCCC
GAATTCGTTTAAACATGATCCAGGAAATCTACTTGAAGTTCTTCTCCAATCAAAGACGCAGCATCAGTAT
TCCAATCTAAGCGTGCTTTTTTACCTTTGTGTTCGTGGAGAAGTCTGAACACTGCACAGCACTCTGGTTG
CAGGCCCCTCACCTTGAGTGCTTTCATAAGGCAGTCATGCAAGCTCATTCCATTTCGCACATTGACCACT
GTTCTTTGCTTGTTCGGCAAGAAAACACGGATAGTGTTGCTTGTCTTAGAAGGCATGGCGATCGCACCGC
TCGAGCCTCCACCTCCGCTCCCGCCACCACCGGAGCTCCCGAGAATCTCCTCGAACAGCCGGTAGCCGGT
CACCATGGTGAGCGCTAGCCCTATAGTGAGTCGTATTAATACTCTAGCCTTAAGAGCTGTAATTGAACTG
GGAGTGGACACCTGTGGAGAGAAAGGCAAAGTGGATGTCAGTAAGACCAATAGGTGCCTATCAGAAACGC
AAGAGTCTTCTCTGTCTCGACAAGCCCAGTTTCTATTGGTCTCCTTAAACCTGTCTTGTAACCTTGATAC
TTACCTGCCCAGTGCCTCACGACCAACTTCTGCAGCTTAAGTTCGAGACTGTTGTGTCAGAAGCACTGAC
TGCGTTAGCAATTTAACTGTGATAAACTACCGCAATAAAGCTTCTAGTGATCTGACGGTTCACTAAACCA
GCTCTGCTTATATAGACCTCCCACCGTACACGCCTACCGCCCATTTGCGTCAACGGGGCGGGGTTATTAC
GACATTTTGGAAAGTCCCGTTGATTTTGGTGCCAAAACAAACTCCCATTGACGTCAATGGGGTGGAGACT
TGGAAATCCCCGTGAGTCAAACCGCTATCCACGCCCATTGGTGTACTGCCAAAACCGCATCACCATGGTA
ATAGCGATGACTAATACGTAGATGTACTGCCAAGTAGGAAAGTCCCGTAAGGTCATGTACTGGGCATAAT
GCCAGGCGGGCCATTTACCGTCATTGACGTCAATAGGGGGCGGACTTGGCATATGATACACTTGATGTAC
TGCCAAGTGGGCAGTTTACCGTAAATACTCCACCCATTGACGTCAATGGAAAGTCCCTATTGGCGTTACT
ATGGGAACATACGTCATTATTGACGTCAATGGGCGGGGGTCGTTGGGCGGTCAGCCAGGCGGGCCATTTA
CCGTAAGTTATGTAACGCGGAACTCCATATATGGGCTATGAACTAATGACCCCGTAATTGATTACTATTA
ATAACTAGTGGCGCGCCAGGGAGGCCTATATAAGCAGAGCTGGTTTAGTGAACCGTCAGATCGCCCATTT
AGGTGACACTATAGAATACAAGCTACTTGTTCTTTTTGCAGCTAGCGCTCACCATGGTCTTCACACTCGA
AGATTTCGTTGGGGACTGGGAACAGACAGCCGCCTACAACCTGGACCAAGTCCTTGAACAGGGAGGTGTG
TCCAGTTTGCTGCAGAATCTCGCCGTGTCCGTAACTCCGATCCAAAGGATTGTCCGGAGCGGTGAAAATG
CCCTGAAGATCGACATCCATGTCATCATCCCGTATGAAGGTCTGAGCGCCGACCAAATGGCCCAGATCGA
AGAGGTGTTTAAGGTGGTGTACCCTGTGGATGATCATCACTTTAAGGTGATCCTGCCCTATGGCACACTG
GTAATCGACGGGGTTACGCCGAACATGCTGAACTATTTCGGACGGCCGTATGAAGGCATCGCCGTGTTCG
ACGGCAAAAAGATCACTGTAACAGGGACCCTGTGGAACGGCAACAAAATTATCGACGAGCGCCTGATCAC
CCCCGACGGCTCCATGCTGTTCCGAGTAACCATCAACAGTGGGAGCTCCGGTGGTGGCGGGAGCGGAGGT
GGAGGCTCGAGCGGTGCGATCGCC
[564 nt withheld, positions 3945-4508]
TAAGTTTAAACGAATTCGGGCTCGGTACCCGGGGATCCTCTAGAAACACCTAGGCTCTCGTACGAAGTCA
GCTGATAACGTCGACGTATTGCGGCCGCGGATCATAATCAGCCATACCACATTTGTAGAGGTTTTACTTG
CTTTAAAAAACCTCCCACACCTCCCCCTGAACCTGAAACATAAAATGAATGCAATTGTTGTTGTTAACTT
GTTTATTGCAGCTTATAATGGTTACAAATAAAGCAATAGCATCACAAATTTCACAAATAAAGCATTTTTT
TCACTGCCGACGTCTTAATTAACGCGTCTTGCGCAGCACCATGGCCTGAAATAACCTCTGAAAGAGGAAC
TTGGTTAGGTACCTTCTGAGGCGGAAAGAACCAGCTGTGGAATGTGTGTCAGTTAGGGTGTGGAAAGTCC
CCAGGCTCCCCAGCAGGCAGAAGTATGCAAAGCATGCATCTCAATTAGTCAGCAACCAGGTGTGGAAAGT
CCCCAGGCTCCCCAGCAGGCAGAAGTATGCAAAGCATGCATCTCAATTAGTCAGCAACCATAGTCCCGCC
CCTAACTCCGCCCATCCCGCCCCTAACTCCGCCCAGTTCCGCCCATTCTCCGCCCCATGGCTGACTAATT
TTTTTTATTTATGCAGAGGCCGAGGCCGCCTCGGCCTCTGAGCTATTCCAGAAGTAGTGAGGAGGCTTTT
TTGGAGGCCTAGGCTTTTGCAAAAAGCTCGATTCTTCTGACACTAGCGCCACCATGGCCAAGCCTTTGTC
TCAAGAAGAATCCACCCTCATTGAAAGAGCAACGGCTACAATCAACAGCATCCCCATCTCTGAAGACTAC
AGCGTCGCCAGCGCAGCTCTCTCTAGCGACGGCCGCATCTTCACTGGTGTCAATGTATATCATTTTACTG
GGGGACCTTGTGCAGAACTCGTGGTGCTGGGCACTGCTGCTGCTGCGGCAGCTGGCAACCTGACTTGTAT
CGTCGCGATCGGAAATGAGAACAGGGGCATCTTGAGCCCCTGCGGACGGTGCCGACAGGTGCTTCTCGAT
CTGCATCCTGGGATCAAAGCCATAGTGAAGGACAGTGATGGACAGCCGACGGCAGTTGGGATTCGTGAAT
TGCTGCCCTCTGGTTATGTGTGGGAGGGCTAAACTCTAGCCATCACGATGGCCGCAATAAAATATCTTTA
TTTTCATTACATCTGTGTGTTGGTTTTTTGTGTGACGATTCCGGACTATAAAAGGATCTAGGTGAAGATC
CTTTTTGATAATCTCATGACCAAAATCCCTTAACGTGAGTTTTCGTTCCACTGAGCGTCAGACCCCGTAG
AAAAGATCAAAGGATCTTC
Features (pLannotate 1.2.2; 23 found; start..end, strand, type, name):
      1..589     +  rep_origin     ori: high-copy-number ColE1/pMB1/pBR322/pUC origin of replication
    750..1541    -  CDS            neo: KKA2_KLEPN - Also known as kan, nptII. Experimental evidence at protein level: Swiss-Prot protein existence level 1. Resistance to kanamycin, neomycin, paromomycin, ribostamycin, butirosin and gentamicin B. From Klebsiella pneumoniae.
   1573..1620    -  promoter       EM7 promoter: synthetic bacterial promoter&nbsp
   1630..1663    -  protein_bind   loxP: Cre-mediated recombination occurs in the 8-bp core sequence (GCATACAT). Cre recombinase
   1687..1755    +  CDS            large T antigen (fragment): large T antigen from SV40 (simian virus 40)
   1778..1899    +  polyA_signal   SV40 poly(A) signal: SV40 polyadenylation signal
   1925..1974    -  CDS            SET1 (fragment): solubility-enhancement tag derived from T7 phage gene 10B
   1981..2036    -  misc_feature   MCS: pUC18/19 multiple cloning site
   2042..2308    -  CDS            RAF1 (fragment): RAF1_HUMAN - Also known as RAF. Experimental evidence at protein level: Swiss-Prot protein existence level 1. Serine/threonine-protein kinase that acts as a regulatory link between the membrane-associated Ras GTPases and the MAPK/ERK cascade, and this critical regulatory link functions as a switch determining cell fate decisions including proliferation, differentiation, apoptosis, survival and oncogenic transformation. RAF1 activation initiates a mitogen-activated protein kinase (MAPK) cascade that comprises a sequential phosphorylation of the dual-specific MAPK kinases (MAP2K1/MEK1 and MAP2K2
   2400..2418    -  promoter       T7 promoter: promoter for bacteriophage T7 RNA polymerase
   2462..2594    -  intron         chimeric intron: chimera between introns from human β-globin and immunoglobulin heavy chain genes
   2733..2932    -  promoter       CMV promoter: human cytomegalovirus (CMV) immediate early promoter
   2934..3299    -  enhancer       CMV enhancer: human cytomegalovirus immediate early enhancer
   3309..3331    +  promoter       minimal CMV promoter (fragment): human cytomegalovirus (CMV) immediate early promoter
   3357..3375    +  promoter       SP6 promoter: promoter for bacteriophage SP6 RNA polymerase
   3414..3887    +  CDS            Nluc (fragment): NanoLuc® luciferase human codon-optimized
   3945..4511    +  CDS            K-Ras (sequence partly withheld): human small GTPase proto-oncoprotein
   4520..4552    +  misc_feature   MCS (fragment): pUC18/19 multiple cloning site
   4608..4691    +  CDS            large T antigen (fragment): large T antigen from SV40 (simian virus 40)
   4714..4795    +  polyA_signal   SV40 poly(A) signal: SV40 polyadenylation signal
   4874..5231    +  promoter       SV40 promoter: SV40 enhancer and early promoter
   5262..5660    +  CDS            BSD: blasticidin S deaminase; Aspergillus terreus BSD; confers resistance to blasticidin
   5684..5732    +  polyA_signal   poly(A) signal: synthetic polyadenylation signal
