[The description below was written by a language model from this plasmid's Addgene catalogue record and pLannotate feature annotations shown in this document.]
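Description:
LgBiT-KRAS (WT)_SmBiT-CRAF-RBD Bidirectional Vector is a 5.9 kb mammalian expression plasmid assembled from two Flexi-type NanoBiT backbones (a SmBiT CMV-Blast vector and a LgBiT CMV-Hyg vector). It delivers both halves of a split-luciferase protein interaction sensor from one plasmid. It is propagated in E. coli through a high-copy ColE1/pUC origin and selected with kanamycin, conferred by an nptII (neo) gene under the synthetic bacterial EM7 promoter. A blasticidin S deaminase cassette, driven by the SV40 enhancer/early promoter and terminated by a synthetic poly(A) signal, allows selection of transfected mammalian cells. A single loxP site is annotated next to the kanamycin cassette, but the record does not explain its purpose.

The payload is organised around a central CMV enhancer that serves two divergent transcription units. In one direction, a minimal CMV promoter fragment drives a NanoLuc fragment corresponding to LgBiT, fused to the N-terminus of wild-type human KRAS and followed by an SV40 poly(A) signal. In the opposite direction, the full CMV promoter and a chimeric β-globin/immunoglobulin intron drive a fragment of human RAF1 representing the Ras-binding domain (RBD), also ending in an SV40 poly(A) signal. The catalogue lists an N-terminal SmBiT tag on this fusion, but the small peptide is not separately annotated in the feature table. SP6 and T7 phage promoters sit upstream of the LgBiT-KRAS and SmBiT-RBD fusions, respectively. The KRAS entry in the catalogue lists both SmBiT and LgBiT as tags, but the construct name and the feature table indicate that LgBiT is on KRAS.

Because the CRAF RBD binds active, GTP-loaded KRAS, association of the two fusions brings LgBiT and SmBiT together and reconstitutes luminescent NanoLuc. The construct would therefore suit monitoring the KRAS–CRAF interaction in live cells, although the record itself states only mammalian expression of the fusion proteins.
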