Addgene plasmid #237066: LgBiT-KRAS (WT)_SmBiT-CRAF-RBD Bidirectional Vector
Purpose: Express LgBiT-KRAS (WT)_SmBiT-CRAF-RBD Fusion Protein in Mammalian Cells under a CMV promoter
Depositing lab: Promega Corporation.
Backbone
  Vector backbone: pFN218K SmBiT CMV-Blast Flexi Vector and pFC219K LgBiT CMV-HygFlexi Vector
  Vector type: Mammalian Expression
  Selectable markers: Blasticidin
Growth in bacteria
  Bacterial resistance: Kanamycin, 50 μg/mL
  Growth temperature: 37°C
  Growth strain: DH5alpha
  Copy number: High Copy
Gene/Insert 1
  Gene/Insert name: KRAS
  Species: H. sapiens (human)
  Mutation: None
  Entrez Gene: KRAS (a.k.a. 'C-K-RAS, C-K-RAS, CFC2, K-RAS2A, K-RAS2B, K-RAS4A, K-RAS4B, K-Ras, K-Ras 2, KI-RAS, KRAS1, KRAS2, NS, NS3, OES, RALD, RASK2, c-Ki-ras, c-Ki-ras2)
  Promoter: CMV
  Tag / fusion protein: SmBiT (N terminal on backbone); LgBiT (N terminal on backbone)
  Cloning method: Other
Gene/Insert 2
  Gene/Insert name: cRAF(RBD)
  Species: H. sapiens (human)
  Entrez Gene: RAF1 (a.k.a. CMD1NN, CRAF, NS5, Raf-1, c-Raf)
  Tag / fusion protein: SmBiT (N terminal on backbone)
Terms and licenses: Academic/Nonprofit Terms; Industry Terms
How to cite: LgBiT-KRAS (WT)_SmBiT-CRAF-RBD Bidirectional Vector was a gift from Promega Corporation (Addgene plasmid # 237066 ; http://n2t.net/addgene:237066 ; RRID:Addgene_237066)
